>Addgene plasmid #54679 | mPlum-Lifeact-7 | depositor partial sequence | sequence record 85076 | insert sequence
GGACTTTCCAAAATGTCGTAACAACTCCGCCCCCATTGACGCAAATGGGCGGTAGGCGTGTACGGTGGGA
GGTCTATATAAGCAGAGCTGGTTTAGTGAACCGTCAGATCCGCTAGCGCCACCATGGGCGTGGCCGACTT
GATCAAGAAGTTCGAGTCCATCTCCAAGGAGGAGGGGGATCCACCGGTGGCTACCATGGTGAGCAAGGGC
GAGGAGGTCATCAAGGAGTTCATGCGCTTCAAGGAGCACATGGAGGGCTCCGTGAACGGCCACGAGTTCG
AGATCGAGGGCGAGGGCGAGGGCCGCCCCTACGAGGGCACCCAGACCGCCAGGCTGAAGGTGACCAAGGG
TGGCCCCCTGCCCTTCGCCTGGGACATCCTGTCCCCTCAGATCATGTACGGCTCCAAGGCCTACGTGAAG
CACCCCGCCGACATCCCCGACTACTTGAAGCTGTCCTTCCCCGAGGGCTTCAAGTGGGAGCGCGTGATGA
ACTTCGAGGACGGCGGCGTGGTGACCGTGACCCAGGACTCCTCCCTGCAGGACGGCGAGTTCATCTACAA
GGTGAAGGTGCGCGGCACCAACTTCCCCTCCGACGGCCCCGTAATGCAGAAGAAGACCATGGGCTGGGAG
GCCTCCTCCGAGCGGATGTACCCCGAGGACGGCGCCCTGAAGGGCGAGATGAAGATGAGGCTGAGGCTGA
AGGACGGCGGCCACTACGACGCCGAGGTCAAGACCACCTACATGGCCAAGAAGCCCGTGCAGCTGCCCGG
CGCCTACAAGACCGACATCAAGCTGGACATCACCTCCCACAACGAGGACTACACCATCGTGGAACAGTAC
GAGCGCGCCGAGGGCCGCCACTCCACCGGCGCCTAAGCGGCCGCGACTCTAGATCATAATCAGCCATACC
ACATTTGTAGAGGTTTTACTTGCTTTAAAAAACCTCCCACACCTCCCCCTGAACCTGAAACATAAAATGA
ATGCAATTGTTGTT
