>Addgene plasmid #54679 | mPlum-Lifeact-7 | addgene partial sequence | sequence record 90513 | CMV-F 5'-CGCAAATGGGCGGTAGGCGTG-3'
GTGAACCGTCAGATCCGCTAGCGCCACCATGGGCGTGGCCGACTTGATCAAGAAGTTCGAGTCCATCTCC
AAGGAGGAGGGGGATCCACCGGTGGCTACCATGGTGAGCAAGGGCGAGGAGGTCATCAAGGAGTTCATGC
GCTTCAAGGAGCACATGGAGGGCTCCGTGAACGGCCACGAGTTCGAGATCGAGGGCGAGGGCGAGGGCCG
CCCCTACGAGGGCACCCAGACCGCCAGGCTGAAGGTGACCAAGGGTGGCCCCCTGCCCTTCGCCTGGGAC
ATCCTGTCCCCTCAGATCATGTACGGCTCCAAGGCCTACGTGAAGCACCCCGCCGACATCCCCGACTACT
TGAAGCTGTCCTTCCCCGAGGGCTTCAAGTGGGAGCGCGTGATGAACTTCGAGGACGGCGGCGTGGTGAC
CGTGACCCAGGACTCCTCCCTGCAGGACGGCGAGTTCATCTACAAGGTGAAGGTGCGCGGCACCAACTTC
CCCTCCGACGGCCCCGTAATGCAGAAGAAGACCATGGGCTGGGAGGCCTCCTCCGAGCGGATGTACCCCG
AGGACGGCGCCCTGAAGGGCGAGATGAAGATGAGGCTGAGGCTGAAGGACGGCGGCCACTACGACGCCGA
GGTCAAGACCACCTACATGGCCAAGAAGCCCGTGCAGCTGCCCGGCGCCTACAAGACCGACATCAAGCTG
GACATCACCTCCCACAACGAGGACTACACCATCGTGGAACAGTACGAGCGCGCCGAGGGCCGCCACTCCA
CCGGCGCCTAAGCGGCCGCGACTCTAGATCATAATCAGCCATACCACATTTGTAGAGGTT
