[The description below was written by a language model from this plasmid's Addgene catalogue record.]
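Description:
mPlum-Lifeact-7 is a mammalian expression plasmid of about 4.8 kb that encodes a fusion of the Lifeact peptide with the far-red fluorescent protein mPlum. Lifeact is a short actin-binding peptide widely used to decorate filamentous actin, generally with little disturbance of cytoskeletal dynamics, and mPlum is a monomeric red-shifted fluorescent protein; the record lists excitation at 590 nm and emission at 649 nm. The tag is described as C-terminal on the backbone, which suggests that mPlum follows Lifeact in the reading frame, and the "7" in the name may denote a linker length between the two parts, although the record does not explain it. The repository classifies the entry as an empty backbone, but it also lists Lifeact-mPlum as the insert, so the plasmid can be treated as a ready-to-use actin marker.

The plasmid is maintained in E. coli at high copy number under kanamycin selection, and it carries a neomycin resistance marker that allows G418 selection of stably transfected mammalian cells. No feature table accompanies the record, so the promoter driving the fusion, the polyadenylation signal and the origins of replication are not stated and cannot be confirmed here.

The stated purpose is actin localization. The construct is typically used for transient or stable transfection of cultured mammalian cells to visualise actin structures such as stress fibres, lamellipodia and cortical actin by live or fixed fluorescence microscopy. Its far-red emission makes it suitable for multicolour imaging alongside green, yellow or orange fluorescent markers.
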