Addgene plasmid #54679: mPlum-Lifeact-7
Purpose: (Empty Backbone) Localization: Actin, Excitation: 590, Emission: 649
Depositing lab: Michael Davidson. Depositing organization: Florida State University, Tallahassee.
Backbone
  Vector backbone: mPlum-Lifeact
  Backbone size w/o insert (bp): 4800
  Vector type: Mammalian Expression
  Selectable markers: Neomycin (select with G418)
  Backbone size (bp): 4800
  Tag / fusion protein: mPlum-Lifeact (C terminal on backbone)
Growth in bacteria
  Bacterial resistance: Kanamycin, 50 μg/mL
  Growth temperature: 37°C
  Growth strain: DH5alpha
  Copy number: High Copy
Gene/Insert
  Gene/Insert name: Lifeact-mPlum
  Tag / fusion protein: mPlum-Lifeact (C terminal on backbone)
Terms and licenses: Academic/Nonprofit Terms; Industry Terms: Not Available to Industry
Depositor comments: . Excitation = 590; Emission = 649
How to cite: mPlum-Lifeact-7 was a gift from Michael Davidson (Addgene plasmid # 54679 ; http://n2t.net/addgene:54679 ; RRID:Addgene_54679)
